>Addgene plasmid #84125 | pFGC5941-PacI-ath-STTM399 | addgene full sequence | sequence record 167284 | Addgene NGS Result
TGAGACTTTTCAACAAAGGGTAATTTCGGGAAACCTCCTCGGATTCCATTGCCCAGCTATCTGTCACTCC
ATCGAAAGGACAGTGGAAAAGGAAGGTGGCTCCTACAAATGCCATCATTGCGATAAAGGAAAGGCTATCA
TTCAAGATGCCTCTGCCGACAGTGGTCCCAAAGATGGACCCCCACCCACGAGGAGCATCGTGGAAAAAGA
AGACGTTCCAACCACGTCTTCAAAGCAAGTGGATTGATGTGACATCTCCACTGACATAAGGGATGACGCA
CAACCCCACTATCCTTCGCAAGACCCTTCCTCTATATAAGGAAGTTCATTTCATTTGGAGAGGACAGCCC
AAGCTTCAGGGCAATTCCTATCCTTTGGCAGTTGTTGTTGTTATGGTCTAATTTAAATATGGTCTAAAGA
AGAAGAATCTGGGCAAATCCTATCCTTTGGCAGAATTCGGTACGCTGAAATCACCAGTCTCTCTCTACAA
ATCTATCTCTCTCTATTTTCTCCATAAATAATGTGTGAGTAGTTTCCCGATAAGGGAAATTAGGGTTCTT
ATAGGGTTTCGCTCATGTGTTGAGCATATAAGAAACCCTTAGTATGTATTTGTATTTGTAAAATACTTCT
ATCAATAAAATTTCTAATTCCTAAAACCAAAATCCAGTACTAAAATCCAGATCTCCTAAAGTCCCTATAG
ATCTTTGTCGTGAATATAAACCAGACACGAGACGACTAGACCTGGAGCCCAGACGCCGTTCGAAGCTAGA
AGTACCGCTTAGGCAGGAGGCCGTTAGGGAAAAGATGCTAAGGCAGGGTTGGTTACGTTGACTCCCCCGT
AGGTTTGGTTTAAATATGATGAAGTGGACGGAAGGAAGGAGGAAGACAAGGAAGGATAAGGTTGCAGGCC
CTGTGCAAGGTAAGAAGATGGAAATTTGATAGAGGTACGCTACTATACTTATACTATACGCTAAGGGAAT
GATTGTATTTATACCCTATACCCCCTAATAACCCCTTATCAATTTAAGAAATAATCCGCATAAGCCCCCG
CTTAAAAATTGGTATCAGAGCCATGAATAGGTCTATGACCAAAACTCAAGAGGATAAAACCTCACCAAAA
CACGAAAGAGTCCTTAACTCTAAAGATAAAAGATCTTTCAAGATCAAAACTAGTTCCCTCACACCGGTGA
CGGGGATCGCATGCGACCTCTAGACCATCACATTGGAGCTTCAGCTGCTCGAGTTCTATAGTGTCACCTA
AATCGTATGTGTATGATACATAAGGTTATGTATTAATTGTAGCCGCGTTCTTACGTCGACGTACCAATTA
CGCCCCGCCCTGTCACTCATCGCAGTACTGTTGCAATTCATTAAGCATTCTGCCGACATGGAAGCCATCA
CAAACGGCATGATGAACCTGAATCGCCAGCGGCATCAGCACCTTGTCGCCTTGCGTATAATATTTGCCCA
TGGTGAAAACGGGGGCGAAGAAGTTGTCCATATTGGCCACGTTTAAATCAAAACTGGTGAAACTCACCCA
GGGATTGGCTGAGACGAAAAACATATTCTCAATAAACCCTTTAGGGAAATAGGCCAGGTTTTCACCGTAA
CACGCCACATCTTGCGAATATATGTGTAGAAACTGCCGGAAATCGTCGTGGTATTCACTCCAGAGCGATG
AAAACGTTTCAGTTTGCTCATGGAAAGCGGTGTAACAAGGGTGAACACTATCCCATATTACCAGCTCACC
GTCTTTCATTGCCATACGGAACTCCGGATGAGCATTCATCAGGCGGGCAAGAATGTGAATAAAGGCCGGA
TAAAACTTGTGCTTATTTCTCTTTACGGTCTTTAAAAAGGCCGTAATATCCAGCTGAACGGTCTGGTTAT
AGGTACATTGAGCAACTGACTGAAATGCCTCAAAATGTTCTTTACGATGCCATTGGGATATATCAACGGT
GGTATATCCAGTGATTTCTTTCTCCATTTTAGCTTCCTTAGCTCCTGAAAATCTCGATAACTCATTAAAG
CTTATCGATGATAAGCTGTCAAACATGAGAATTTAGCCCGCCTAATGAGCGGGCTTTTTGTTGTGATCCG
CGTTGCTGGCGTTTTTCCATAGGCTCCGCCCCCCTGACGAGCATCACAAAAATCGACGCTCAAGTCAGAG
GTGGCGAAACCCGACAGGACTATAAAGATACCAGGCGTTTCCCCCCTGGAAGCTCCCTCGTGCGCTCTCC
TGTTCCGACCCTGCCGCTTACCGGATACCTGTCCGCCTTTCTTAATTAAGACCCGGGACTAGTCCCTAGA
GTCCTGCTTTAATGAGATATGCGAGACGCCTATGATCGCATGATATTTGCTTTCAATTCTGTTGTGCACG
TTGTAAAAAACCTGAGCATGTGTAGCTCAGATCCTTACCGCCGGTTTCGGTTCATTCTAATGAATATATC
ACCCGTTACTATCGTATTTTTATGAATAATATTCTCCGTTCAATTTACTGATTGTACCCTACTACTTATA
TGTACAATATTAAAATGAAAACAATATATTGTGCTGAATAGGTTTATAGCGACATCTATGATAGAGCGCC
ACAATAACAAACAATTGCGTTTTATTATTACAAATCCAATTTTAAAAAAAGCGGCAGAACCGGTCAAACC
TAAAAGACTGATTACATAAATCTTATTCAAATTTCAAAAGTGCCCCAGGGGCTAGTATCTACGACACACC
GAGCGGCGAACTAATAACGCTCACTGAAGGGAACTCCGGTTCCCCGCCGGCGCGCATGGGTGAGATTCCT
TGAAGTTGAGTATTGGCCGTCCGCTCTACCGAAAGTTACGGGCACCATTCAACCCGGTCCAGCACGGCGG
CCGGGTAACCGACTTGCTGCCCCGAGAATTATGCAGCATTTTTTTGGTGTATGTGGGCCCCAAATGAAGT
GCAGGTCAAACCTTGACAGTGACGACAAATCGTTGGGCGGGTCCAGGGCGAATTTTGCGACAACATGTCG
AGGCTCAGCAGGACCTGCAGGCATGCAAGCTTGGCACTGGCCGTCGTTTTACAACGTCGTGACTGGGAAA
ACCCTGGCGTTACCCAACTTAATCGCCTTGCAGCACATCCCCCTTTCGCCAGCTGGCGTAATAGCGAAGA
GGCCCGCACCGATCGCCCTTCCCAACAGTTGCGCAGCCTGAATGGCGAATGCTAGAGCAGCTTGAGCTTG
GATCAGATTGTCGTTTCCCGCCTTCAGTTTAAACTATCAGTGTTTGACAGGATATATTGGCGGGTAAACC
TAAGAGAAAAGAGCGTTTATTAGAATAATCGGATATTTAAAAGGGCGTGAAAAGGTTTATCCGTTCGTCC
ATTTGTATGTGCATGCCAACCACAGGGTTCCCCTCGGGATCAAAGTACTTTGATCCAACCCCTCCGCTGC
TATAGTGCAGTCGGCTTCTGACGTTCAGTGCAGCCGTCTTCTGAAAACGACATGTCGCACAAGTCCTAAG
TTACGCGACAGGCTGCCGCCCTGCCCTTTTCCTGGCGTTTTCTTGTCGCGTGTTTTAGTCGCATAAAGTA
GAATACTTGCGACTAGAACCGGAGACATTACGCCATGAACAAGAGCGCCGCCGCTGGCCTGCTGGGCTAT
GCCCGCGTCAGCACCGACGACCAGGACTTGACCAACCAACGGGCCGAACTGCACGCGGCCGGCTGCACCA
AGCTGTTTTCCGAGAAGATCACCGGCACCAGGCGCGACCGCCCGGAGCTGGCCAGGATGCTTGACCACCT
ACGCCCTGGCGACGTTGTGACAGTGACCAGGCTAGACCGCCTGGCCCGCAGCACCCGCGACCTACTGGAC
ATTGCCGAGCGCATCCAGGAGGCCGGCGCGGGCCTGCGTAGCCTGGCAGAGCCGTGGGCCGACACCACCA
CGCCGGCCGGCCGCATGGTGTTGACCGTGTTCGCCGGCATTGCCGAGTTCGAGCGTTCCCTAATCATCGA
CCGCACCCGGAGCGGGCGCGAGGCCGCCAAGGCCCGAGGCGTGAAGTTTGGCCCCCGCCCTACCCTCACC
CCGGCACAGATCGCGCACGCCCGCGAGCTGATCGACCAGGAAGGCCGCACCGTGAAAGAGGCGGCTGCAC
TGCTTGGCGTGCATCGCTCGACCCTGTACCGCGCACTTGAGCGCAGCGAGGAAGTGACGCCCACCGAGGC
CAGGCGGCGCGGTGCCTTCCGTGAGGACGCATTGACCGAGGCCGACGCCCTGGCGGCCGCCGAGAATGAA
CGCCAAGAGGAACAAGCATGAAACCGCACCAGGACGGCCAGGACGAACCGTTTTTCATTACCGAAGAGAT
CGAGGCGGAGATGATCGCGGCCGGGTACGTGTTCGAGCCGCCCGCGCACGTCTCAACCGTGCGGCTGCAT
GAAATCCTGGCCGGTTTGTCTGATGCCAAGCTGGCGGCCTGGCCGGCCAGCTTGGCCGCTGAAGAAACCG
AGCGCCGCCGTCTAAAAAGGTGATGTGTATTTGAGTAAAACAGCTTGCGTCATGCGGTCGCTGCGTATAT
GATGCGATGAGTAAATAAACAAATACGCAAGGGGAACGCATGAAGGTTATCGCTGTACTTAACCAGAAAG
GCGGGTCAGGCAAGACGACCATCGCAACCCATCTAGCCCGCGCCCTGCAACTCGCCGGGGCCGATGTTCT
GTTAGTCGATTCCGATCCCCAGGGCAGTGCCCGCGATTGGGCGGCCGTGCGGGAAGATCAACCGCTAACC
GTTGTCGGCATCGACCGCCCGACGATTGACCGCGACGTGAAGGCCATCGGCCGGCGCGACTTCGTAGTGA
TCGACGGAGCGCCCCAGGCGGCGGACTTGGCTGTGTCCGCGATCAAGGCAGCCGACTTCGTGCTGATTCC
GGTGCAGCCAAGCCCTTACGACATATGGGCCACCGCCGACCTGGTGGAGCTGGTTAAGCAGCGCATTGAG
GTCACGGATGGAAGGCTACAAGCGGCCTTTGTCGTGTCGCGGGCGATCAAAGGCACGCGCATCGGCGGTG
AGGTTGCCGAGGCGCTGGCCGGGTACGAGCTGCCCATTCTTGAGTCCCGTATCACGCAGCGCGTGAGCTA
CCCAGGCACTGCCGCCGCCGGCACAACCGTTCTTGAATCAGAACCCGAGGGCGACGCTGCCCGCGAGGTC
CAGGCGCTGGCCGCTGAAATTAAATCAAAACTCATTTGAGTTAATGAGGTAAAGAGAAAATGAGCAAAAG
CACAAACACGCTAAGTGCCGGCCGTCCGAGCGCACGCAGCAGCAAGGCTGCAACGTTGGCCAGCCTGGCA
GACACGCCAGCCATGAAGCGGGTCAACTTTCAGTTGCCGGCGGAGGATCACACCAAGCTGAAGATGTACG
CGGTACGCCAAGGCAAGACCATTACCGAGCTGCTATCTGAATACATCGCGCAGCTACCAGAGTAAATGAG
CAAATGAATAAATGAGTAGATGAATTTTAGCGGCTAAAGGAGGCGGCATGGAAAATCAAGAACAACCAGG
CACCGACGCCGTGGAATGCCCCATGTGTGGAGGAACGGGCGGTTGGCCAGGCGTAAGCGGCTGGGTTGCC
TGCCGGCCCTGCAATGGCACTGGAACCCCCAAGCCCGAGGAATCGGCGTGAGCGGTCGCAAACCATCCGG
CCCGGTACAAATCGGCGCGGCGCTGGGTGATGACCTGGTGGAGAAGTTGAAGGCCGCGCAGGCCGCCCAG
CGGCAACGCATCGAGGCAGAAGCACGCCCCGGTGAATCGTGGCAAGCGGCCGCTGATCGAATCCGCAAAG
AATCCCGGCAACCGCCGGCAGCCGGTGCGCCGTCGATTAGGAAGCCGCCCAAGGGCGACGAGCAACCAGA
TTTTTTCGTTCCGATGCTCTATGACGTGGGCACCCGCGATAGTCGCAGCATCATGGACGTGGCCGTTTTC
CGTCTGTCGAAGCGTGACCGACGAGCTGGCGAGGTGATCCGCTACGAGCTTCCAGACGGGCACGTAGAGG
TTTCCGCAGGGCCGGCCGGCATGGCCAGTGTGTGGGATTACGACCTGGTACTGATGGCGGTTTCCCATCT
AACCGAATCCATGAACCGATACCGGGAAGGGAAGGGAGACAAGCCCGGCCGCGTGTTCCGTCCACACGTT
GCGGACGTACTCAAGTTCTGCCGGCGAGCCGATGGCGGAAAGCAGAAAGACGACCTGGTAGAAACCTGCA
TTCGGTTAAACACCACGCACGTTGCCATGCAGCGTACGAAGAAGGCCAAGAACGGCCGCCTGGTGACGGT
ATCCGAGGGTGAAGCCTTGATTAGCCGCTACAAGATCGTAAAGAGCGAAACCGGGCGGCCGGAGTACATC
GAGATCGAGCTAGCTGATTGGATGTACCGCGAGATCACAGAAGGCAAGAACCCGGACGTGCTGACGGTTC
ACCCCGATTACTTTTTGATCGATCCCGGCATCGGCCGTTTTCTCTACCGCCTGGCACGCCGCGCCGCAGG
CAAGGCAGAAGCCAGATGGTTGTTCAAGACGATCTACGAACGCAGTGGCAGCGCCGGAGAGTTCAAGAAG
TTCTGTTTCACCGTGCGCAAGCTGATCGGGTCAAATGACCTGCCGGAGTACGATTTGAAGGAGGAGGCGG
GGCAGGCTGGCCCGATCCTAGTCATGCGCTACCGCAACCTGATCGAGGGCGAAGCATCCGCCGGTTCCTA
ATGTACGGAGCAGATGCTAGGGCAAATTGCCCTAGCAGGGGAAAAAGGTCGAAAAGGTCTCTTTCCTGTG
GATAGCACGTACATTGGGAACCCAAAGCCGTACATTGGGAACCGGAACCCGTACATTGGGAACCCAAAGC
CGTACATTGGGAACCGGTCACACATGTAAGTGACTGATATAAAAGAGAAAAAAGGCGATTTTTCCGCCTA
AAACTCTTTAAAACTTATTAAAACTCTTAAAACCCGCCTGGCCTGTGCATAACTGTCTGGCCAGCGCACA
GCCGAAGAGCTGCAAAAAGCGCCTACCCTTCGGTCGCTGCGCTCCCTACGCCCCGCCGCTTCGCGTCGGC
CTATCGCGGCCGCTGGCCGCTCAAAAATGGCTGGCCTACGGCCAGGCAATCTACCAGGGCGCGGACAAGC
CGCGCCGTCGCCACTCGACCGCCGGCGCCCACATCAAGGCACCCTGCCTCGCGCGTTTCGGTGATGACGG
TGAAAACCTCTGACACATGCAGCTCCCGGAGACGGTCACAGCTTGTCTGTAAGCGGATGCCGGGAGCAGA
CAAGCCCGTCAGGGCGCGTCAGCGGGTGTTGGCGGGTGTCGGGGCGCAGCCATGACCCAGTCACGTAGCG
ATAGCGGAGTGTATACTGGCTTAACTATGCGGCATCAGAGCAGATTGTACTGAGAGTGCACCATATGCGG
TGTGAAATACCGCACAGATGCGTAAGGAGAAAATACCGCATCAGGCGCTCTTCCGCTTCCTCGCTCACTG
ACTCGCTGCGCTCGGTCGTTCGGCTGCGGCGAGCGGTATCAGCTCACTCAAAGGCGGTAATACGGTTATC
CACAGAATCAGGGGATAACGCAGGAAAGAACATGTGAGCAAAAGGCCAGCAAAAGGCCAGGAACCGTAAA
AAGGCCGCGTTGCTGGCGTTTTTCCATAGGCTCCGCCCCCCTGACGAGCATCACAAAAATCGACGCTCAA
GTCAGAGGTGGCGAAACCCGACAGGACTATAAAGATACCAGGCGTTTCCCCCTGGAAGCTCCCTCGTGCG
CTCTCCTGTTCCGACCCTGCCGCTTACCGGATACCTGTCCGCCTTTCTCCCTTCGGGAAGCGTGGCGCTT
TCTCATAGCTCACGCTGTAGGTATCTCAGTTCGGTGTAGGTCGTTCGCTCCAAGCTGGGCTGTGTGCACG
AACCCCCCGTTCAGCCCGACCGCTGCGCCTTATCCGGTAACTATCGTCTTGAGTCCAACCCGGTAAGACA
CGACTTATCGCCACTGGCAGCAGCCACTGGTAACAGGATTAGCAGAGCGAGGTATGTAGGCGGTGCTACA
GAGTTCTTGAAGTGGTGGCCTAACTACGGCTACACTAGAAGGACAGTATTTGGTATCTGCGCTCTGCTGA
AGCCAGTTACCTTCGGAAAAAGAGTTGGTAGCTCTTGATCCGGCAAACAAACCACCGCTGGTAGCGGTGG
TTTTTTTGTTTGCAAGCAGCAGATTACGCGCAGAAAAAAAGGATCTCAAGAAGATCCTTTGATCTTTTCT
ACGGGGTCTGACGCTCAGTGGAACGAAAACTCACGTTAAGGGATTTTGGTCATGCATTCTAGGTACTAAA
ACAATTCATCCAGTAAAATATAATATTTTATTTTCTCCCAATCAGGCTTGATCCCCAGTAAGTCAAAAAA
TAGCTCGACATACTGTTCTTCCCCGATATCCTCCCTGATCGACCGGACGCAGAAGGCAATGTCATACCAC
TTGTCCGCCCTGCCGCTTCTCCCAAGATCAATAAAGCCACTTACTTTGCCATCTTTCACAAAGATGTTGC
TGTCTCCCAGGTCGCCGTGGGAAAAGACAAGTTCCTCTTCGGGCTTTTCCGTCTTTAAAAAATCATACAG
CTCGCGCGGATCTTTAAATGGAGTGTCTTCTTCCCAGTTTTCGCAATCCACATCGGCCAGATCGTTATTC
AGTAAGTAATCCAATTCGGCTAAGCGGCTGTCTAAGCTATTCGTATAGGGACAATCCGATATGTCGATGG
AGTGAAAGAGCCTGATGCACTCCGCATACAGCTCGATAATCTTTTCAGGGCTTTGTTCATCTTCATACTC
TTCCGAGCAAAGGACGCCATCGGCCTCACTCATGAGCAGATTGCTCCAGCCATCATGCCGTTCAAAGTGC
AGGACCTTTGGAACAGGCAGCTTTCCTTCCAGCCATAGCATCATGTCCTTTTCCCGTTCCACATCATAGG
TGGTCCCTTTATACCGGCTGTCCGTCATTTTTAAATATAGGTTTTCATTTTCTCCCACCAGCTTATATAC
CTTAGCAGGAGACATTCCTTCCGTATCTTTTACGCAGCGGTATTTTTCGATCAGTTTTTTCAATTCCGGT
GATATTCTCATTTTAGCCATTTATTATTTCCTTCCTCTTTTCTACAGTATTTAAAGATACCCCAAGAAGC
TAATTATAACAAGACGAACTCCAATTCACTGTTCCTTGCATTCTAAAACCTTAAATACCAGAAAACAGCT
TTTTCAAAGTTGTTTTCAAAGTTGGCGTATAACATAGTATCGACGGAGCCGATTTTGAAACCGCGGTGAT
CACAGGCAGCAACGCTCTGTCATCGTTACAATCAACATGCTACCCTCCGCGAGATCATCCGTGTTTCAAA
CCCGGCAGCTTAGTTGCCGTTCTTCCGAATAGCATCGGTAACATGAGCAAAGTCTGCCGCCTTACAACGG
CTCTCCCGCTGACGCCGTCCCGGACTGATGGGCTGCCTGTATCGAGTGGTGATTTTGTGCCGAGCTGCCG
GTCGGGGAGCTGTTGGCTGGCTGGTGGCAGGATATATTGTGGTGTAAACAAATTGACGCTTAGACAACTT
AATAACACATTGCGGACGTTTTTAATGTACTGAATTAACGCCGAATTAATTCGAGCTCGGATCTGATAAT
TTATTTGAAAATTCATAAGAAAAGCAAACGTTACATGAATTGATGAAACAATACAAAGACAGATAAAGCC
ACGCACATTTAGGATATTGGCCGAGATTACTGAATATTGAGTAAGATCACGGAATTTCTGACAGGAGCAT
GTCTTCAATTCAGCCCAAATGGCAGTTGAAATACTCAAACCGCCCCATATGCAGGAGCGGATCATTCATT
GTTTGTTTGGTTGCCTTTGCCAACATGGGAGTCCAAGATTCTGCAGTCAAATCTCGGTGACGGGCAGGAC
CGGACGGGGCGGTACCGGCAGGCTGAAGTCCAGCTGCCAGAAACCCACGTCATGCCAGTTCCCGTGCTTG
AAGCCGGCCGCCCGCAGCATGCCGCGGGGGGCATATCCGAGCGCCTCGTGCATGCGCACGCTCGGGTCGT
TGGGCAGCCCGATGACAGCGACCACGCTCTTGAAGCCCTGTGCCTCCAGGGACTTCAGCAGGTGGGTGTA
GAGCGTGGAGCCCAGTCCCGTCCGCTGGTGGCGGGGGGAGACGTACACGGTCGACTCGGCCGTCCAGTCG
TAGGCGTTGCGTGCCTTCCAGGGGCCCGCGTAGGCGATGCCGGCGACCTCGCCGTCCACCTCGGCGACGA
GCCAGGGATAGCGCTCCCGCAGACGGACGAGGTCGTCCGTCCACTCCTGCGGTTCCTGCGGCTCGGTACG
GAAGTTGACCGTGCTTGTCTCGATGTAGTGGTTGACGATGGTGCAGACCGCCGGCATGTCCGCCTCGGTG
GCACGGCGGATGTCGGCCGGGCGTCGTTCTGGGCTCATCGATTCGATTTGGTGTATCGAGATTGGTTATG
AAATTCAGATGCTAGTGTAATGTATTGGTAATTTGGGAAGATATAATAGGAAGCAAGGCTATTTATCCAT
TTCTGAAAAGGCGAAATGGCGTCACCGCGAGCGTCACGCGCATTCCGTTCTTGCTGTAAAGCGTTGTTTG
GTACACTTTTGACTAGCGAGGCTTGGCGTGTCAGCGTATCTATTCAAAAGTCGTTAATGGCTGCGGATCA
AGAAAAAGTTGGAATAGAAACAGAATACCCGCGAAATTCAGGCCCGGTTGCCATGTCCTACACGCCGAAA
TAAACGACCAAATTAGTAGAAAAATAAAAACTGACTCGGATACTTACGTCACGTCTTGCGCACTGATTTG
AAAAATCTCAGAATTCATGGATCCTAGGTGAGTCTAGAGAGTTAATTAAGTTTGCAAGCAGCAGATTACG
CGCAGAAAAAAAGGATCTCAAGGAGATCCTTTGGATCACAAAAAAAAAGCCCGCTCATTAGGCGGGTTAA
ATTCCCGGGTACTGCAGCCGATTCATTAATGCAGGTTAACCTGGCTTATCGAAATTAATACGACTCACTA
TAGGGAGACCGGCAGATCTGATCCCTACTCCAAAAATGTCAAAGATACAGTCTCAGAAGACCAAAGGGCT
AT
Features (pLannotate 1.2.2; 27 found; start..end, strand, type, name):
      1..346     +  promoter       CaMV 35S promoter: strong constitutive promoter from cauliflower mosaic virus
    298..344     +  promoter       minimal CaMV 35S promoter: minimal 35S promoter from cauliflower mosaic virus
    507..683     +  polyA_signal   CaMV poly(A) signal: cauliflower mosaic virus polyadenylation signal
   1245..1263    -  promoter       SP6 promoter: promoter for bacteriophage SP6 RNA polymerase
   1328..1987    -  CDS            CmR: chloramphenicol acetyltransferase; cat; confers resistance to chloramphenicol
   1988..2024    -  promoter       cat promoter (fragment): promoter of the E. coli cat gene encoding chloramphenicol acetyltransferase
   2024..2052    -  promoter       tet promoter: E. coli promoter for tetracycline efflux protein gene
   2114..2282    -  rep_origin     ori (fragment): high-copy-number ColE1/pMB1/pBR322/pUC origin of replication
   2314..3021    +  terminator     OCS terminator: octopine synthase terminator
   3022..3042    +  misc_feature   MCS (fragment): pUC18/19 multiple cloning site
   3045..3199    +  CDS            lacZα (fragment): LacZα fragment of β-galactosidase; lacZ fragment
   3265..3289    +  misc_feature   RB T-DNA repeat: right border repeat from nopaline C58 T-DNA
   3629..4030    +  CDS            Y4CG_SINFN (fragment): Protein inferred from homology: Swiss-Prot protein existence level 3. From Sinorhizobium fredii (strain NBRC 101917 / NGR234).
   4590..5219    +  CDS            pVS1 StaA: stability protein from the Pseudomonas plasmid pVS1 (Heeb et al., 2000)
   5648..6721    +  CDS            pVS1 RepA: replication protein from the Pseudomonas plasmid pVS1 (Heeb et al., 2000)
   6787..6981    +  rep_origin     pVS1 oriV: origin of replication for the Pseudomonas plasmid pVS1 (Heeb et al., 2000)
   7184..7223    +  CDS            rop (fragment): Rop protein, which maintains plasmids at low copy number; rop
   7325..7465    +  misc_feature   bom: basis of mobility region from pBR322
   7651..8239    -  rep_origin     ori: high-copy-number ColE1/pMB1/pBR322/pUC origin of replication
   8326..9120    -  CDS            KanR: aminoglycoside phosphotransferase; aphA-3; confers resistance to kanamycin
   9545..9569    +  misc_feature   LB T-DNA repeat: left border repeat from nopaline C58 T-DNA
   9655..9907    -  terminator     MAS terminator: mannopine synthase terminator
   9920..10468   -  CDS            bar: PAT_STRHY - Experimental evidence at protein level: Swiss-Prot protein existence level 1. Inactivates phosphinothricin (PPT) by transfer of an acetyl group from acetyl CoA. Can also acetylate demethylphosphinothricin but not PTT or glutamate. This enzyme is an effector of phosphinothricin tripeptide (PTT or bialaphos) resistance. From Streptomyces hygroscopicus. Introduced by genetic manipulation and expressed in glufosinate-tolerant maize by Dekalb Genetics.
  10474..10854   -  promoter       MAS promoter: mannopine synthase promoter (Velten et al., 1984)
  10900..10941   -  rep_origin     ori (fragment): high-copy-number ColE1/pMB1/pBR322/pUC origin of replication
  11046..11064   +  promoter       T7 promoter: promoter for bacteriophage T7 RNA polymerase
  11085..11132   +  promoter       CaMV 35S promoter (enhanced) (fragment): cauliflower mosaic virus 35S promoter with a duplicated enhancer region
