[The description below was written by a language model from this plasmid's Addgene catalogue record and pLannotate feature annotations shown in this document.]
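Description:
pFGC5941-PacI-ath-STTM399 is a plant expression binary vector built on the pFGC5941-PacI backbone and designed to knock down miR399 function in Arabidopsis thaliana by means of a short tandem target mimic (STTM). The backbone carries nopaline-type left and right T-DNA border repeats. Outside the borders, the pVS1 replication and stability functions (RepA, StaA, oriV) allow maintenance in Agrobacterium, while a ColE1/pBR322-type origin with a bom site supports propagation in E. coli. Bacterial selection uses kanamycin, from the backbone aminoglycoside phosphotransferase gene, together with chloramphenicol, from a cat gene carried within the insert itself.

The insert was cloned as a PacI fragment of about 2.8 kb and, according to the depositor, comprises a 2x35S promoter, the STTM, the 35S terminator and the CmR marker. This matches the annotation, which shows an enhanced CaMV 35S promoter spanning the start of the circular sequence record, a short unannotated interval where the STTM presumably lies, the CaMV poly(A) signal, and then the chloramphenicol cassette. The co-transferred CmR marker permits dual-antibiotic selection of recombinants carrying the insert. An STTM transcript generally consists of two non-cleavable miRNA binding sites joined by a short spacer, which sequesters the cognate miRNA and triggers its degradation, thereby de-repressing its targets. Also within the T-DNA is a bar gene under the mannopine synthase promoter and terminator, which confers Basta (phosphinothricin) resistance for selecting transformed plants. An OCS terminator remaining from the parental vector is present as well. The depositor notes that the STTM sequence differs from the reference at some positions but that these changes are not expected to affect function.
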