Addgene plasmid #84125: pFGC5941-PacI-ath-STTM399
Purpose: target miRNA399 for destruction in Arabidopsis thaliana
Depositing lab: Guiliang Tang. Depositing organization: Michigan Technological University. Publication: Construction of short tandem target mimic (STTM) to block the functions of plant and animal microRNAs. Tang G, Yan J, Gu Y, Qiao M, Fan R, Mao Y, Tang X. Methods. 2012 Oct;58(2):118-25. doi: 10.1016/j.ymeth.2012.10.006. Epub 2012 Oct 23. PubMed 23098881.
Backbone
  Vector backbone: pFGC5941-PacI
  Backbone manufacturer: Guiliang Tang (Addgene plasmid # 44182)
  Backbone size w/o insert (bp): 8608
  Vector type: Plant Expression
  Selectable markers: Basta
Growth in bacteria
  Bacterial resistance: Chloramphenicol and Kanamycin, 25 & 50 μg/mL
  Growth temperature: 37°C
  Growth strain: DH5alpha
  Copy number: High Copy
Gene/Insert
  Gene/Insert name: STTM399
  Species: A. thaliana (mustard weed)
  Insert size (bp): 2846
  Promoter: 2x35S
  Cloning method: Restriction Enzyme; 5′ cloning site PacI (not destroyed); 3′ cloning site PacI (not destroyed)
  Sequencing primers: 5′ CACTATCCTTCGCAAGACCCTTCC; 3′ CAACACATGAGCGAAACCCTATAA
Terms and licenses: Academic/Nonprofit Terms; Industry Terms: Not Available to Industry
Depositor comments: The insert within this plasmid contains a 2x35S promoter, STTM, T35S and CmR. The STTM sequence in the plasmid contains discrepancies compared to the reference sequence. According to the depositing lab, these mutations should not affect plasmid function.
How to cite: pFGC5941-PacI-ath-STTM399 was a gift from Guiliang Tang (Addgene plasmid # 84125 ; http://n2t.net/addgene:84125 ; RRID:Addgene_84125)
