>Addgene plasmid #84125 | pFGC5941-PacI-ath-STTM399 | depositor partial sequence | sequence record 160681 | STTM
CAGGGCAACTCCTATCCTTTGGCAGTTGTTGTTGTTATGGTCTAATTTAAATATGGTCTAAAGAAGAAGA
ATCTGGGCAAATCCTATCCTTTGGCA
